Addgene plasmid #47118: pCR4-*mRFP
Purpose: Can be used to make an RNA probe for whole-mount in situ hybridization, for in-frame fusion proteins or as a subcloning step for mRFP. Note that the coding sequence for mRFP lacks the start codon.
Depositing lab: Stephen Ekker. Depositing organization: Mayo Foundation for Medical Education and Research. Publication: In vivo protein trapping produces a functional expression codex of the vertebrate proteome. Clark KJ, Balciunas D, Pogoda HM, Ding Y, Westcot SE, Bedell VM, Greenwood TM, Urban MD, Skuster KJ, Petzold AM, Ni J, Nielsen AL, Patowary A, Scaria V, Sivasubbu S, Xu X, Hammerschmidt M, Ekker SC. Nat Methods. 2011 Jun;8(6):506-15. Epub 2011 May 8. 10.1038/nmeth.1606 PubMed 21552255.
Backbone
  Vector backbone: pCR4
  Backbone manufacturer: Invitrogen
  Backbone size w/o insert (bp): 3956
  Total vector size (bp): 4655
  Vector type: Bacterial Expression
Growth in bacteria
  Bacterial resistance: Ampicillin, 100 μg/mL
  Growth temperature: 37°C
  Growth strain: DH5alpha
  Copy number: High Copy
Gene/Insert
  Gene/Insert name: *mRFP
  Mutation: No start codon
  Promoter: Lac
  Cloning method: TOPO Cloning
  Sequencing primers: 5′ T3; 3′ T7
Terms and licenses: Academic/Nonprofit Terms; Industry Terms: Not Available to Industry
How to cite: pCR4-*mRFP was a gift from Stephen Ekker (Addgene plasmid # 47118 ; http://n2t.net/addgene:47118 ; RRID:Addgene_47118)
