[The description below was written by a language model from this plasmid's Addgene catalogue record and pLannotate feature annotations shown in this document.]
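Description:
pCR4-*mRFP is a 4,655 bp bacterial cloning plasmid made by TOPO cloning a start-codon-less mRFP coding sequence into the commercial pCR4 backbone. It replicates in E. coli from a high-copy ColE1/pUC-type origin. The catalogue lists ampicillin selection, which is provided by the β-lactamase gene and its own promoter. The feature table also shows an intact Tn5-derived NeoR/KanR cassette, so kanamycin resistance is encoded as well. Remnants typical of this backbone are annotated around the cloning site: a lacI fragment, the CAP binding site, the lac promoter and operator, and downstream lacZα and ccdB fragments. In the parental vector these form a lacZα-ccdB lethal fusion, which insertion of a PCR product disrupts, giving positive selection for recombinants.

The insert is annotated as mRFP1, the monomeric red fluorescent derivative of DsRed in a mammalian codon-optimized form. The asterisk in the name marks the absence of the initiating ATG. The coding sequence lies in the same orientation as the upstream lac and T3 promoters, and a T7 promoter faces inward from the opposite side. On this layout, in vitro transcription from T7 should give antisense RNA and transcription from T3 should give sense RNA.

The stated uses are to generate RNA probes for whole-mount in situ hybridization against mRFP transcripts, to supply an mRFP module for in-frame fusion proteins, and to act as a subcloning intermediate. Because it lacks its own start codon, the reporter is translated only when joined in frame to an upstream coding sequence. This fits the protein-trap work in a vertebrate model described in the associated publication. Although it is catalogued as a bacterial expression vector with a lac promoter, the plasmid is a template and parts source, not a means of producing fluorescent protein.
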