Features (pLannotate 1.2.2; 15 found; start..end, strand, type, name):
      2..94      +  CDS            lacI (fragment): lac repressor; lacI; The lac repressor binds to the lac operator to inhibit transcription in E. coli. This inhibition can be relieved by adding lactose or isopropyl-β-D-thiogalactopyranoside (IPTG).
    107..128     +  protein_bind   CAP binding site: CAP binding activates transcription in the presence of cAMP. E. coli catabolite activator protein
    143..173     +  promoter       lac promoter: promoter for the E. coli lac operon
    181..197     +  protein_bind   lac operator: The lac repressor binds to the lac operator to inhibit transcription in E. coli. This inhibition can be relieved by adding lactose or isopropyl-β-D-thiogalactopyranoside (IPTG). lac repressor encoded by lacI
    242..260     +  promoter       T3 promoter: promoter for bacteriophage T3 RNA polymerase
    309..983     +  CDS            mRFP1: monomeric derivative of DsRed (Campbell et al., 2002) mammalian codon-optimized
   1027..1045    -  promoter       T7 promoter: promoter for bacteriophage T7 RNA polymerase
   1048..1195    +  CDS            lacZα (fragment): LacZα fragment of β-galactosidase; lacZ fragment
   1205..1508    +  CDS            ccdB (fragment): CcdB, a bacterial toxin that poisons DNA gyrase; ccdB; Plasmids containing the ccdB gene cannot be propagated in standard E. coli strains.
   1556..1825    +  CDS            tnpA (fragment): TN5P_ECOLX - Also known as tnp. Experimental evidence at protein level: Swiss-Prot protein existence level 1. Mediates transposition of transposon Tn5 by a 'cut and paste' mechanism. First, the monomeric transposase binds the 19 bp inverted DNA repeats flanking the transposon. Then, dimerization of the DNA- bound transposase creates a synaptic DNA complex. After nicking of the first DNA strand, excision of the transposon proceeds through a series of intermediates. The transposase then mediates the insertion of the transposon at a new site by strand transfer. The activity of the wild- type tran
   1857..2651    +  CDS            NeoR/KanR: aminoglycoside phosphotransferase from Tn5; aph(3')-II (or nptII); confers resistance to neomycin, kanamycin, and G418 (Geneticin®)
   2672..2723    -  misc_feature   bom (fragment): basis of mobility region from pBR322
   2750..2854    +  promoter       AmpR promoter: bla
   2855..3715    +  CDS            AmpR: β-lactamase; bla; confers resistance to ampicillin, carbenicillin, and related antibiotics
   3886..4474    +  rep_origin     ori: high-copy-number ColE1/pMB1/pBR322/pUC origin of replication
>Addgene plasmid #47118 | pCR4-*mRFP | depositor full sequence | sequence record 67205 | pCR4-*mRFP sequence 4655 bps
AGCGCCCAATACGCAAACCGCCTCTCCCCGCGCGTTGGCCGATTCATTAATGCAGCTGGCACGACAGGTT
TCCCGACTGGAAAGCGGGCAGTGAGCGCAACGCAATTAATGTGAGTTAGCTCACTCATTAGGCACCCCAG
GCTTTACACTTTATGCTTCCGGCTCGTATGTTGTGTGGAATTGTGAGCGGATAACAATTTCACACAGGAA
ACAGCTATGACCATGATTACGCCAAGCTCAGAATTAACCCTCACTAAAGGGACTAGTCCTGCAGGTTTAA
ACGAATTCGCCCTTAAGAATTCGAAGGTGCCTCCTCCGAGGATGTCATCAAGGAGTTCATGCGCTTCAAG
GTGCGCATGGAGGGCTCCGTGAACGGCCACGAGTTCGAGATCGAGGGCGAGGGCGAGGGCCGCCCCTACG
AGGGCACCCAGACCGCCAAGCTGAAGGTGACCAAGGGCGGCCCCCTGCCCTTCGCCTGGGACATCCTGTC
CCCTCAGTTCCAGTACGGCTCCAAGGCCTACGTGAAGCACCCCGCCGACATCCCCGACTACTTGAAGCTG
TCCTTCCCCGAGGGCTTCAAGTGGGAGCGCGTGATGAACTTCGAGGACGGCGGCGTGGTGACCGTGACCC
AGGACTCCTCCCTGCAGGACGGCGAGTTCATCTACAAGGTGAAGCTGCGCGGCACCAACTTCCCCTCCGA
CGGCCCCGTAATGCAGAAGAAGACCATGGGCTGGGAGGCCTCCACCGAGCGGATGTACCCCGAGGACGGC
GCCCTGAAGGGCGAGATCAAGATGAGGCTGAAGCTGAAGGACGGCGGCCACTACGACGCCGAGGTCAAGA
CCACCTACATGGCCAAGAAGCCCGTGCAGCTGCCCGGCGCCTACAAGACCGACATCAAGCTGGACATCAC
CTCCCACAACGAGGACTACACCATCGTGGAACAGTACGAGCGCGCCGAGGGCCGCCACTCCACCGGAGCC
TAAGACTAGTTTAAGGGCGAATTCGCGGCCGCTAAATTCAATTCGCCCTATAGTGAGTCGTATTACAATT
CACTGGCCGTCGTTTTACAACGTCGTGACTGGGAAAACCCTGGCGTTACCCAACTTAATCGCCTTGCAGC
ACATCCCCCTTTCGCCAGCTGGCGTAATAGCGAAGAGGCCCGCACCGATCGCCCTTCCCAACAGTTGCGC
AGCCTATACGTACGGCAGTTTAAGGTTTACACCTATAAAAGAGAGAGCCGTTATCGTCTGTTTGTGGATG
TACAGAGTGATATTATTGACACGCCGGGGCGACGGATGGTGATCCCCCTGGCCAGTGCACGTCTGCTGTC
AGATAAAGTCTCCCGTGAACTTTACCCGGTGGTGCATATCGGGGATGAAAGCTGGCGCATGATGACCACC
GATATGGCCAGTGTGCCGGTCTCCGTTATCGGGGAAGAAGTGGCTGATCTCAGCCACCGCGAAAATGACA
TCAAAAACGCCATTAACCTGATGTTCTGGGGAATATAAATGTCAGGCATGAGATTATCAAAAAGGATCTT
CACCTAGATCCTTTTCACGTAGAAAGCCAGTCCGCAGAAACGGTGCTGACCCCGGATGAATGTCAGCTAC
TGGGCTATCTGGACAAGGGAAAACGCAAGCGCAAAGAGAAAGCAGGTAGCTTGCAGTGGGCTTACATGGC
GATAGCTAGACTGGGCGGTTTTATGGACAGCAAGCGAACCGGAATTGCCAGCTGGGGCGCCCTCTGGTAA
GGTTGGGAAGCCCTGCAAAGTAAACTGGATGGCTTTCTTGCCGCCAAGGATCTGATGGCGCAGGGGATCA
AGCTCTGATCAAGAGACAGGATGAGGATCGTTTCGCATGATTGAACAAGATGGATTGCACGCAGGTTCTC
CGGCCGCTTGGGTGGAGAGGCTATTCGGCTATGACTGGGCACAACAGACAATCGGCTGCTCTGATGCCGC
CGTGTTCCGGCTGTCAGCGCAGGGGCGCCCGGTTCTTTTTGTCAAGACCGACCTGTCCGGTGCCCTGAAT
GAACTGCAAGACGAGGCAGCGCGGCTATCGTGGCTGGCCACGACGGGCGTTCCTTGCGCAGCTGTGCTCG
ACGTTGTCACTGAAGCGGGAAGGGACTGGCTGCTATTGGGCGAAGTGCCGGGGCAGGATCTCCTGTCATC
TCACCTTGCTCCTGCCGAGAAAGTATCCATCATGGCTGATGCAATGCGGCGGCTGCATACGCTTGATCCG
GCTACCTGCCCATTCGACCACCAAGCGAAACATCGCATCGAGCGAGCACGTACTCGGATGGAAGCCGGTC
TTGTCGATCAGGATGATCTGGACGAAGAGCATCAGGGGCTCGCGCCAGCCGAACTGTTCGCCAGGCTCAA
GGCGAGCATGCCCGACGGCGAGGATCTCGTCGTGACCCATGGCGATGCCTGCTTGCCGAATATCATGGTG
GAAAATGGCCGCTTTTCTGGATTCATCGACTGTGGCCGGCTGGGTGTGGCGGACCGCTATCAGGACATAG
CGTTGGCTACCCGTGATATTGCTGAAGAGCTTGGCGGCGAATGGGCTGACCGCTTCCTCGTGCTTTACGG
TATCGCCGCTCCCGATTCGCAGCGCATCGCCTTCTATCGCCTTCTTGACGAGTTCTTCTGAATTATTAAC
GCTTACAATTTCCTGATGCGGTATTTTCTCCTTACGCATCTGTGCGGTATTTCACACCGCATACAGGTGG
CACTTTTCGGGGAAATGTGCGCGGAACCCCTATTTGTTTATTTTTCTAAATACATTCAAATATGTATCCG
CTCATGAGACAATAACCCTGATAAATGCTTCAATAATATTGAAAAAGGAAGAGTATGAGTATTCAACATT
TCCGTGTCGCCCTTATTCCCTTTTTTGCGGCATTTTGCCTTCCTGTTTTTGCTCACCCAGAAACGCTGGT
GAAAGTAAAAGATGCTGAAGATCAGTTGGGTGCACGAGTGGGTTACATCGAACTGGATCTCAACAGCGGT
AAGATCCTTGAGAGTTTTCGCCCCGAAGAACGTTTTCCAATGATGAGCACTTTTAAAGTTCTGCTATGTG
GCGCGGTATTATCCCGTATTGACGCCGGGCAAGAGCAACTCGGTCGCCGCATACACTATTCTCAGAATGA
CTTGGTTGAGTACTCACCAGTCACAGAAAAGCATCTTACGGATGGCATGACAGTAAGAGAATTATGCAGT
GCTGCCATAACCATGAGTGATAACACTGCGGCCAACTTACTTCTGACAACGATCGGAGGACCGAAGGAGC
TAACCGCTTTTTTGCACAACATGGGGGATCATGTAACTCGCCTTGATCGTTGGGAACCGGAGCTGAATGA
AGCCATACCAAACGACGAGCGTGACACCACGATGCCTGTAGCAATGGCAACAACGTTGCGCAAACTATTA
ACTGGCGAACTACTTACTCTAGCTTCCCGGCAACAATTAATAGACTGGATGGAGGCGGATAAAGTTGCAG
GACCACTTCTGCGCTCGGCCCTTCCGGCTGGCTGGTTTATTGCTGATAAATCTGGAGCCGGTGAGCGTGG
GTCTCGCGGTATCATTGCAGCACTGGGGCCAGATGGTAAGCCCTCCCGTATCGTAGTTATCTACACGACG
GGGAGTCAGGCAACTATGGATGAACGAAATAGACAGATCGCTGAGATAGGTGCCTCACTGATTAAGCATT
GGTAACTGTCAGACCAAGTTTACTCATATATACTTTAGATTGATTTAAAACTTCATTTTTAATTTAAAAG
GATCTAGGTGAAGATCCTTTTTGATAATCTCATGACCAAAATCCCTTAACGTGAGTTTTCGTTCCACTGA
GCGTCAGACCCCGTAGAAAAGATCAAAGGATCTTCTTGAGATCCTTTTTTTCTGCGCGTAATCTGCTGCT
TGCAAACAAAAAAACCACCGCTACCAGCGGTGGTTTGTTTGCCGGATCAAGAGCTACCAACTCTTTTTCC
GAAGGTAACTGGCTTCAGCAGAGCGCAGATACCAAATACTGTCCTTCTAGTGTAGCCGTAGTTAGGCCAC
CACTTCAAGAACTCTGTAGCACCGCCTACATACCTCGCTCTGCTAATCCTGTTACCAGTGGCTGCTGCCA
GTGGCGATAAGTCGTGTCTTACCGGGTTGGACTCAAGACGATAGTTACCGGATAAGGCGCAGCGGTCGGG
CTGAACGGGGGGTTCGTGCACACAGCCCAGCTTGGAGCGAACGACCTACACCGAACTGAGATACCTACAG
CGTGAGCTATGAGAAAGCGCCACGCTTCCCGAAGGGAGAAAGGCGGACAGGTATCCGGTAAGCGGCAGGG
TCGGAACAGGAGAGCGCACGAGGGAGCTTCCAGGGGGAAACGCCTGGTATCTTTATAGTCCTGTCGGGTT
TCGCCACCTCTGACTTGAGCGTCGATTTTTGTGATGCTCGTCAGGGGGGCGGAGCCTATGGAAAAACGCC
AGCAACGCGGCCTTTTTACGGTTCCTGGGCTTTTGCTGGCCTTTTGCTCACATGTTCTTTCCTGCGTTAT
CCCCTGATTCTGTGGATAACCGTATTACCGCCTTTGAGTGAGCTGATACCGCTCGCCGCAGCCGAACGAC
CGAGCGCAGCGAGTCAGTGAGCGAGGAAGCGGAAG
