>Addgene plasmid #47118 | pCR4-*mRFP | addgene partial sequence | sequence record 68202 | lac_promoter
AGCGGATAACAATTTCACACAGGAAACAGCTATGACCATGATTACGCCAAGCTCAGAATTAACCCTCACT
AAAGGGACTAGTCCTGCAGGTTTAAACGAATTCGCCCTTAAGAATTCGAAGGTGCCTCCTCCGAGGATGT
CATCAAGGAGTTCATGCGCTTCAAGGTGCGCATGGAGGGCTCCGTGAACGGCCACGAGTTCGAGATCGAG
GGCGAGGGCGAGGGCCGCCCCTACGAGGGCACCCAGACCGCCAAGCTGAAGGTGACCAAGGGCGGCCCCC
TGCCCTTCGCCTGGGACATCCTGTCCCCTCAGTTCCAGTACGGCTCCAAGGCCTACGTGAAGCACCCCGC
CGACATCCCCGACTACTTGAAGCTGTCCTTCCCCGAGGGCTTCAAGTGGGAGCGCGTGATGAACTTCGAG
GACGGCGGCGTGGTGACCGTGACCCAGGACTCCTCCCTGCAGGACGGCGAGTTCATCTACAAGGTGAAGC
TGCGCGGCACCAACTTCCCCTCCGACGGCCCCGTAATGCAGAAGAAGACCATGGGCTGGGAGGCCTCCAC
CGAGCGGATGTACCCCGAGGACGGCGCCCTGAAGGGCGAGATCAAGATGAGGCTGAAGCTGAAGGACGGC
GGCCACTACGACGCCGAGGTCAAGACCACCTACATGGCCAAGAAGCCCGTGCAGCTGCCCGGCGCCTACA
AGACCGACATCAAGCTGGACATCACCTCCCACAACGAGGACTACACCATCGTGGAACAGTACGAGCGCGC
CGAGGGCCGCCACTCCACCGGAGCCTAAGACTAGTTTAAGGGCGAATTCGCGGCCGCTAAATTCAATTCG
CCCTATAGTGAGTCGTATTACAATTCACTGGCCGTCGTTTTACAACGTCGTGACTGGGAAAACCCTGGCG
TTACCCAACTTAATCGCCTTGCAGCACATCCCCCTTTCGCCAGCTGGCGTAATAGCGAAGAGGCCCGCAC
CGAT
