>Addgene plasmid #47118 | pCR4-*mRFP | addgene partial sequence | sequence record 72576 | dsRed1_C_primer
GTACGAGCGCGCCGAGGGCCGCCACTCCACCGGAGCCTAAGACTAGTTTAAGGGCGAATTCGCGGCCGCT
AAATTCAATTCGCCCTATAGTGAGTCGTATTACAATTCACTGGCCGTCGTTTTACAACGTCGTGACTGGG
AAAACCCTGGCGTTACCCAACTTAATCGCCTTGCAGCACATCCCCCTTTCGCCAGCTGGCGTAATAGCGA
AGAGGCCCGCACCGATCGCCCTTCCCAACAGTTGCGCAGCCTATACGTACGGCAGTTTAAGGTTTACACC
TATAAAAGAGAGAGCCGTTATCGTCTGTTTGTGGATGTACAGAGTGATATTATTGACACGCCGGGGCGAC
GGATGGTGATCCCCCTGGCCAGTGCACGTCTGCTGTCAGATAAAGTCTCCCGTGAACTTTACCCGGTGGT
GCATATCGGGGATGAAAGCTGGCGCATGATGACCACCGATATGGCCAGTGTGCCGGTCTCCGTTATCGGG
GAAGAAGTGGCTGATCTCAGCCACCGCGAAAATGACATCAAAAACGCCATTAACCTGATGTTCTGGGGAA
TATAAATGTCAGGCATGAGATTATCAAAAAGGATCTTCACCTAGATCCTTTTCACGTAGAAAGCCAGTCC
GCAGAAACGGTGCTGACCCCGGATGAATGTCAGCTACTGGGCTATCTGGACAAGGGAAAACGCAAGCGCA
AAGAGAAAGCAGGTAGCTTGCAGTGGGCTTACATGGCGATAGCTAGACTGGGCGGTTTTATGGACAGCAA
GCGAACCGGAATTGCCAGCTGGGGCGCCCTCTGGTAAGGTTGGGAAGCCCTGCAAAGTAAACTGGATGGC
TTTCTTGCCGCCAAGGATCTGATGGCGCAGGGGATCAAGCTCTGATCAAGAGACAGGATGAGGATCGTTT
CGCATGATTGAACAAGATGGATTGCACGC
